Addgene plasmid #87360: TLCV2
Purpose: LentiCRISPR v2 was modified into an all-in-one dox inducible system. The addition of doxycycline induces Cas9-2A-eGFP. The U6 promoter drives constitutive sgRNA expression.
Depositing lab: Adam Karpf. Depositing organization: University of Nebraska Medical Center. Publication: Pan-Cancer Analyses Reveal Genomic Features of FOXM1 Overexpression in Cancer. Barger CJ, Branick C, Chee L, Karpf AR. Cancers (Basel). 2019 Feb 21;11(2). pii: cancers11020251. doi: 10.3390/cancers11020251. PubMed 30795624.
Backbone
  Vector backbone: lentiCRISPR v2
  Backbone manufacturer: Feng Zhang lab
  Backbone size w/o insert (bp): 16733
  Modifications to backbone: LentiCRISPR v2 was modified into an all-in-one inducible system, doxycycline induces Cas9-P2A-GFP expression. sgRNA and puromycin expression are driven by constitutive promoters. The following modifications were made to lentiCRISPR v2: the EF1 promoter was removed and replaced with a tight TRE promoter; P2A-puromcycin was removed and replaced with T2A-eGFP; and a EF1 promoter-puromycin-P2A-rtTA cassette was added.
  Vector type: Mammalian Expression, Lentiviral, CRISPR ; Doxycycline inducible; eGFP reporter
  Selectable markers: Puromycin
Growth in bacteria
  Bacterial resistance: Ampicillin, 100 μg/mL
  Growth temperature: 37°C
  Growth strain: NEB Stable
  Copy number: Unknown
Gene/Insert
  Gene/Insert name: Cas9-2A-eGFP
  Promoter: Tight TRE promoter
  Cloning method: Unknown
  Sequencing primers: 5′ LNCX [5'-AGCTCGTTTAGTGAACCGTCAGATC-3']; 3′ EF1a-R [5'CACGGCGACTACTGCACTTA-3']
Terms and licenses: Academic/Nonprofit Terms; Industry Terms: Not Available to Industry
Depositor comments: Clone sgRNAs into TLCV2 using the same protocol provided with lentiCRISPR v2 (Plasmid #52961, protocol listed under the RESOURCE INFORMATION section). After you have inserted your sgRNA, you should sequence this region with one of the following primers: hU6-F (5'-GAGGGCCTATTTCCCATGATT-3') or LKO.1 5’(5'- GACTATCATATGCTTACCGT-3').
How to cite: TLCV2 was a gift from Adam Karpf (Addgene plasmid # 87360 ; http://n2t.net/addgene:87360 ; RRID:Addgene_87360)
