[The description below was written by a language model from this plasmid's Addgene catalogue record and pLannotate feature annotations shown in this document.]
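Description:
TLCV2 is a third-generation-style, self-inactivating HIV-1 lentiviral CRISPR vector of about 16.7 kb, derived from lentiCRISPR v2 and reworked into an all-in-one doxycycline-inducible Cas9 system for mammalian cells. In bacteria it is maintained through a high-copy ColE1/pUC-type origin with ampicillin resistance. The backbone also carries an f1 origin and an SV40/EM7-driven bleomycin/Zeocin resistance cassette lying outside the viral genome. The transfer region is framed by a CMV enhancer/promoter fused to a truncated 5' LTR and a ΔU3 3' LTR followed by a bGH polyadenylation signal. It contains the Ψ packaging signal, RRE, cPPT/CTS and a WPRE to support packaging, nuclear export and import, and transcript stability.

Three expression units sit within the provirus. A human U6 promoter constitutively drives the sgRNA. Between this promoter and the S. pyogenes gRNA scaffold is a roughly 1.9 kb stretch, presumably the filler that is replaced when a guide is cloned in, as in the parental vector; part of it is annotated by similarity as a bacterial deoC1 gene. A tight TRE promoter (seven tet operators plus a minimal CMV promoter) controls S. pyogenes Cas9 linked by a 2A peptide to EGFP, so induced cells can be followed by fluorescence. The record describes this linker as both P2A and T2A. An EF-1α core promoter constitutively expresses puromycin resistance joined through P2A to the reverse tetracycline transactivator (annotated as rtTA3). This allows selection of transduced cells and supplies the activator that switches on the TRE when doxycycline is added. The construct is used to make stable cell populations carrying a guide, in which genome editing can be triggered on demand.
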