Features (pLannotate 1.2.2; 37 found; start..end, strand, type, name):
    316..4419    +  CDS            Cas9: Cas9 (Csn1) endonuclease from the Streptococcus pyogenes Type II CRISPR/Cas system generates RNA-guided double strand breaks in DNA
   4555..5271    +  CDS            EGFP: the original enhanced GFP (Yang et al., 1996) mammalian codon-optimized
   5282..5493    +  promoter       EF-1α core promoter: core promoter for human elongation factor EF-1α
   5515..6111    +  CDS            PuroR (fragment): puromycin N-acetyltransferase; pac from Streptomyces; confers resistance to puromycin
   6178..6875    +  CDS            rtTA3 (fragment): reverse tetracycline transactivator 3 activates expression from Tet-responsive promoters in the presence of doxycycline
   6805..6915    +  CDS            VP48: 3 tandem repeats of the minimal activation domain of herpes simplex virus VP16 (Cheng et al., 2013)
   6945..7533    +  misc_feature   WPRE: woodchuck hepatitis virus posttranscriptional regulatory element
   7584..7603    +  misc_feature   cPPT/CTS (fragment): central polypurine tract and central termination sequence of HIV-1
   7605..7838    +  LTR            3' LTR (ΔU3): self-inactivating 3' long terminal repeat (LTR) from HIV-1
   7870..8094    +  polyA_signal   bGH poly(A) signal: bovine growth hormone polyadenylation signal
   8098..8119    +  promoter       SV40 promoter (fragment): SV40 enhancer and early promoter
   8140..8568    +  rep_origin     f1 ori (sequence partly withheld): f1 bacteriophage origin of replication; arrow indicates direction of (+) strand synthesis
   8582..8911    +  promoter       SV40 promoter: SV40 enhancer and early promoter
   8959..9006    +  promoter       EM7 promoter: synthetic bacterial promoter&nbsp
   9025..9399    +  CDS            BleoR: antibiotic-binding protein; Sh ble from Streptoalloteichus hindustanus; confers resistance to bleomycin, phleomycin, and Zeocin™
   9409..9534    +  CDS            ble (fragment): BLE_KLEPN - Experimental evidence at protein level: Swiss-Prot protein existence level 1. Binding protein with a strong affinity to the bleomycin family of antibiotics. Binds to CL990; an antimitotic-antibiotic compound. From Klebsiella pneumoniae.
   9529..9650    +  polyA_signal   SV40 poly(A) signal: SV40 polyadenylation signal
   9721..9743    -  protein_bind   lac operator (fragment): The lac repressor binds to the lac operator to inhibit transcription in E. coli. This inhibition can be relieved by adding lactose or isopropyl-β-D-thiogalactopyranoside (IPTG). lac repressor encoded by lacI
   9747..9777    -  promoter       lac promoter: promoter for the E. coli lac operon
   9792..9813    -  protein_bind   CAP binding site: CAP binding activates transcription in the presence of cAMP. E. coli catabolite activator protein
   9826..9918    -  CDS            lacI (fragment): lac repressor; lacI; The lac repressor binds to the lac operator to inhibit transcription in E. coli. This inhibition can be relieved by adding lactose or isopropyl-β-D-thiogalactopyranoside (IPTG).
  10101..10689   -  rep_origin     ori: high-copy-number ColE1/pMB1/pBR322/pUC origin of replication
  10860..11720   -  CDS            AmpR: β-lactamase; bla; confers resistance to ampicillin, carbenicillin, and related antibiotics
  11721..11825   -  promoter       AmpR promoter: bla
  11884..11936   -  misc_feature   bom (fragment): basis of mobility region from pBR322
  12091..12470   +  enhancer       CMV enhancer: human cytomegalovirus immediate early enhancer
  12471..12670   +  promoter       CMV promoter: human cytomegalovirus (CMV) immediate early promoter
  12688..12868   +  LTR            5' LTR (truncated): truncated 5' long terminal repeat (LTR) from HIV-1
  12915..13040   +  misc_feature   HIV-1 Ψ: packaging signal of human immunodeficiency virus type 1
  13024..13387   +  CDS            HIV-1 gag (fragment): gag protein from human immunodeficiency virus 1; gag
  13533..13766   +  misc_feature   RRE: The Rev response element (RRE) of HIV-1 allows for Rev-dependent mRNA export from the nucleus to the cytoplasm.
  14143..14243   +  CDS            Rev (fragment): human immunodeficiency virus 1 (HIV-1) Rev protein; rev; enhances nuclear export of unspliced and incompletely spliced viral mRNAs
  14293..14410   +  misc_feature   cPPT/CTS: central polypurine tract and central termination sequence of HIV-1
  14461..14701   +  promoter       U6 promoter: RNA polymerase III promoter for human U6 snRNA
  14887..15546   -  CDS            deoC1: DEOC1_STAAN - Also known as dra. Experimental evidence at protein level: Swiss-Prot protein existence level 1. Catalyzes a reversible aldol reaction between acetaldehyde and D-glyceraldehyde 3-phosphate to generate 2-deoxy-D-ribose 5- phosphate. From Staphylococcus aureus (strain N315).
  16591..16666   +  misc_RNA       gRNA scaffold: guide RNA scaffold for the Streptococcus pyogenes CRISPR/Cas9 system
  16703..284     +  promoter       tight TRE promoter (across the origin): Tet-responsive promoter PTight, consisting of seven tet operator sequences followed by the minimal CMV promoter
>Addgene plasmid #87360 | TLCV2 | addgene full sequence | sequence record 173092 | Addgene NGS Result
ATGTCGAGTTTACTCCCTATCAGTGATAGAGAACGATGTCGAGTTTACTCCCTATCAGTGATAGAGAACG
TATGTCGAGTTTACTCCCTATCAGTGATAGAGAACGTATGTCGAGTTTACTCCCTATCAGTGATAGAGAA
CGTATGTCGAGTTTATCCCTATCAGTGATAGAGAACGTATGTCGAGTTTACTCCCTATCAGTGATAGAGA
ACGTATGTCGAGGTAGGCGTGTACGGTGGGAGGCCTATATAAGCAGAGCTCGTTTAGTGAACCGTCAGAT
CGCCTGGAGAATACCGGTTCTAGAGCGCTGCCACCATGGACAAGAAGTACAGCATCGGCCTGGACATCGG
CACCAACTCTGTGGGCTGGGCCGTGATCACCGACGAGTACAAGGTGCCCAGCAAGAAATTCAAGGTGCTG
GGCAACACCGACCGGCACAGCATCAAGAAGAACCTGATCGGAGCCCTGCTGTTCGACAGCGGCGAAACAG
CCGAGGCCACCCGGCTGAAGAGAACCGCCAGAAGAAGATACACCAGACGGAAGAACCGGATCTGCTATCT
GCAAGAGATCTTCAGCAACGAGATGGCCAAGGTGGACGACAGCTTCTTCCACAGACTGGAAGAGTCCTTC
CTGGTGGAAGAGGATAAGAAGCACGAGCGGCACCCCATCTTCGGCAACATCGTGGACGAGGTGGCCTACC
ACGAGAAGTACCCCACCATCTACCACCTGAGAAAGAAACTGGTGGACAGCACCGACAAGGCCGACCTGCG
GCTGATCTATCTGGCCCTGGCCCACATGATCAAGTTCCGGGGCCACTTCCTGATCGAGGGCGACCTGAAC
CCCGACAACAGCGACGTGGACAAGCTGTTCATCCAGCTGGTGCAGACCTACAACCAGCTGTTCGAGGAAA
ACCCCATCAACGCCAGCGGCGTGGACGCCAAGGCCATCCTGTCTGCCAGACTGAGCAAGAGCAGACGGCT
GGAAAATCTGATCGCCCAGCTGCCCGGCGAGAAGAAGAATGGCCTGTTCGGAAACCTGATTGCCCTGAGC
CTGGGCCTGACCCCCAACTTCAAGAGCAACTTCGACCTGGCCGAGGATGCCAAACTGCAGCTGAGCAAGG
ACACCTACGACGACGACCTGGACAACCTGCTGGCCCAGATCGGCGACCAGTACGCCGACCTGTTTCTGGC
CGCCAAGAACCTGTCCGACGCCATCCTGCTGAGCGACATCCTGAGAGTGAACACCGAGATCACCAAGGCC
CCCCTGAGCGCCTCTATGATCAAGAGATACGACGAGCACCACCAGGACCTGACCCTGCTGAAAGCTCTCG
TGCGGCAGCAGCTGCCTGAGAAGTACAAAGAGATTTTCTTCGACCAGAGCAAGAACGGCTACGCCGGCTA
CATTGACGGCGGAGCCAGCCAGGAAGAGTTCTACAAGTTCATCAAGCCCATCCTGGAAAAGATGGACGGC
ACCGAGGAACTGCTCGTGAAGCTGAACAGAGAGGACCTGCTGCGGAAGCAGCGGACCTTCGACAACGGCA
GCATCCCCCACCAGATCCACCTGGGAGAGCTGCACGCCATTCTGCGGCGGCAGGAAGATTTTTACCCATT
CCTGAAGGACAACCGGGAAAAGATCGAGAAGATCCTGACCTTCCGCATCCCCTACTACGTGGGCCCTCTG
GCCAGGGGAAACAGCAGATTCGCCTGGATGACCAGAAAGAGCGAGGAAACCATCACCCCCTGGAACTTCG
AGGAAGTGGTGGACAAGGGCGCTTCCGCCCAGAGCTTCATCGAGCGGATGACCAACTTCGATAAGAACCT
GCCCAACGAGAAGGTGCTGCCCAAGCACAGCCTGCTGTACGAGTACTTCACCGTGTATAACGAGCTGACC
AAAGTGAAATACGTGACCGAGGGAATGAGAAAGCCCGCCTTCCTGAGCGGCGAGCAGAAAAAGGCCATCG
TGGACCTGCTGTTCAAGACCAACCGGAAAGTGACCGTGAAGCAGCTGAAAGAGGACTACTTCAAGAAAAT
CGAGTGCTTCGACTCCGTGGAAATCTCCGGCGTGGAAGATCGGTTCAACGCCTCCCTGGGCACATACCAC
GATCTGCTGAAAATTATCAAGGACAAGGACTTCCTGGACAATGAGGAAAACGAGGACATTCTGGAAGATA
TCGTGCTGACCCTGACACTGTTTGAGGACAGAGAGATGATCGAGGAACGGCTGAAAACCTATGCCCACCT
GTTCGACGACAAAGTGATGAAGCAGCTGAAGCGGCGGAGATACACCGGCTGGGGCAGGCTGAGCCGGAAG
CTGATCAACGGCATCCGGGACAAGCAGTCCGGCAAGACAATCCTGGATTTCCTGAAGTCCGACGGCTTCG
CCAACAGAAACTTCATGCAGCTGATCCACGACGACAGCCTGACCTTTAAAGAGGACATCCAGAAAGCCCA
GGTGTCCGGCCAGGGCGATAGCCTGCACGAGCACATTGCCAATCTGGCCGGCAGCCCCGCCATTAAGAAG
GGCATCCTGCAGACAGTGAAGGTGGTGGACGAGCTCGTGAAAGTGATGGGCCGGCACAAGCCCGAGAACA
TCGTGATCGAAATGGCCAGAGAGAACCAGACCACCCAGAAGGGACAGAAGAACAGCCGCGAGAGAATGAA
GCGGATCGAAGAGGGCATCAAAGAGCTGGGCAGCCAGATCCTGAAAGAACACCCCGTGGAAAACACCCAG
CTGCAGAACGAGAAGCTGTACCTGTACTACCTGCAGAATGGGCGGGATATGTACGTGGACCAGGAACTGG
ACATCAACCGGCTGTCCGACTACGATGTGGACCATATCGTGCCTCAGAGCTTTCTGAAGGACGACTCCAT
CGACAACAAGGTGCTGACCAGAAGCGACAAGAACCGGGGCAAGAGCGACAACGTGCCCTCCGAAGAGGTC
GTGAAGAAGATGAAGAACTACTGGCGGCAGCTGCTGAACGCCAAGCTGATTACCCAGAGAAAGTTCGACA
ATCTGACCAAGGCCGAGAGAGGCGGCCTGAGCGAACTGGATAAGGCCGGCTTCATCAAGAGACAGCTGGT
GGAAACCCGGCAGATCACAAAGCACGTGGCACAGATCCTGGACTCCCGGATGAACACTAAGTACGACGAG
AATGACAAGCTGATCCGGGAAGTGAAAGTGATCACCCTGAAGTCCAAGCTGGTGTCCGATTTCCGGAAGG
ATTTCCAGTTTTACAAAGTGCGCGAGATCAACAACTACCACCACGCCCACGACGCCTACCTGAACGCCGT
CGTGGGAACCGCCCTGATCAAAAAGTACCCTAAGCTGGAAAGCGAGTTCGTGTACGGCGACTACAAGGTG
TACGACGTGCGGAAGATGATCGCCAAGAGCGAGCAGGAAATCGGCAAGGCTACCGCCAAGTACTTCTTCT
ACAGCAACATCATGAACTTTTTCAAGACCGAGATTACCCTGGCCAACGGCGAGATCCGGAAGCGGCCTCT
GATCGAGACAAACGGCGAAACCGGGGAGATCGTGTGGGATAAGGGCCGGGATTTTGCCACCGTGCGGAAA
GTGCTGAGCATGCCCCAAGTGAATATCGTGAAAAAGACCGAGGTGCAGACAGGCGGCTTCAGCAAAGAGT
CTATCCTGCCCAAGAGGAACAGCGATAAGCTGATCGCCAGAAAGAAGGACTGGGACCCTAAGAAGTACGG
CGGCTTCGACAGCCCCACCGTGGCCTATTCTGTGCTGGTGGTGGCCAAAGTGGAAAAGGGCAAGTCCAAG
AAACTGAAGAGTGTGAAAGAGCTGCTGGGGATCACCATCATGGAAAGAAGCAGCTTCGAGAAGAATCCCA
TCGACTTTCTGGAAGCCAAGGGCTACAAAGAAGTGAAAAAGGACCTGATCATCAAGCTGCCTAAGTACTC
CCTGTTCGAGCTGGAAAACGGCCGGAAGAGAATGCTGGCCTCTGCCGGCGAACTGCAGAAGGGAAACGAA
CTGGCCCTGCCCTCCAAATATGTGAACTTCCTGTACCTGGCCAGCCACTATGAGAAGCTGAAGGGCTCCC
CCGAGGATAATGAGCAGAAACAGCTGTTTGTGGAACAGCACAAGCACTACCTGGACGAGATCATCGAGCA
GATCAGCGAGTTCTCCAAGAGAGTGATCCTGGCCGACGCTAATCTGGACAAAGTGCTGTCCGCCTACAAC
AAGCACCGGGATAAGCCCATCAGAGAGCAGGCCGAGAATATCATCCACCTGTTTACCCTGACCAATCTGG
GAGCCCCTGCCGCCTTCAAGTACTTTGACACCACCATCGACCGGAAGAGGTACACCAGCACCAAAGAGGT
GCTGGACGCCACCCTGATCCACCAGAGCATCACCGGCCTGTACGAGACACGGATCGACCTGTCTCAGCTG
GGAGGCGACAAGCGACCTGCCGCCACAAAGAAGGCTGGACAGGCTAAGAAGAAGAAAGATTACAAAGACG
ATGACGATAAGGGATCCGGAGAGGGCAGAGGAAGTCTGCTAACATGCGGTGACGTCGAGGAGAATCCTGG
CCCAGTGAGCAAGGGCGAGGAGCTGTTCACCGGGGTGGTGCCCATCCTGGTCGAGCTGGACGGCGACGTA
AACGGCCACAAGTTCAGCGTGTCCGGCGAGGGCGAGGGCGATGCCACCTACGGCAAGCTGACCCTGAAGT
TCATCTGCACCACCGGCAAGCTGCCCGTGCCCTGGCCCACCCTCGTGACCACCCTGACCTACGGCGTGCA
GTGCTTCAGCCGCTACCCCGACCACATGAAGCAGCACGACTTCTTCAAGTCCGCCATGCCCGAAGGCTAC
GTCCAGGAGCGCACCATCTTCTTCAAGGACGACGGCAACTACAAGACCCGCGCCGAGGTGAAGTTCGAGG
GCGACACCCTGGTGAACCGCATCGAGCTGAAGGGCATCGACTTCAAGGAGGACGGCAACATCCTGGGGCA
CAAGCTGGAGTACAACTACAACAGCCACAACGTCTATATCATGGCCGACAAGCAGAAGAACGGCATCAAG
GTGAACTTCAAGATCCGCCACAACATCGAGGACGGCAGCGTGCAGCTCGCCGACCACTACCAGCAGAACA
CCCCCATCGGCGACGGCCCCGTGCTGCTGCCCGACAACCACTACCTGAGCACCCAGTCCGCCCTGAGCAA
AGACCCCAACGAGAAGCGCGATCACATGGTCCTGCTGGAGTTCGTGACCGCCGCCGGGATCACTCTCGGC
ATGGACGAGCTGTACAAGTAAGCTAGCATCCGGGCAGAGCGCACATCGCCCACAGTCCCCGAGAAGTTGG
GGGGAGGGGTCGGCAATTGATCCGGTGCCTAGAGAAGGTGGCGCGGGGTAAACTGGGAAAGTGATGTCGT
GTACTGGCTCCGCCTTTTTCCCGAGGGTGGGGGAGAACCGTATATAAGTGCAGTAGTCGCCGTGAACGTT
CTTTTTCGCAACGGGTTTGCCGCCAGAACACAGACTGCGATCGCAATGTACAGTATGACCGAGTACAAGC
CCACGGTGCGCCTCGCCACCCGCGACGACGTCCCCAGGGCCGTACGCACCCTCGCCGCCGCGTTCGCCGA
CTACCCCGCCACGCGCCACACCGTCGATCCGGACCGCCACATCGAGCGGGTCACCGAGCTGCAAGAACTC
TTCCTCACGCGCGTCGGGCTCGACATCGGCAAGGTGTGGGTCGCGGACGACGGCGCCGCGGTGGCGGTCT
GGACCACGCCGGAGAGCGTCGAAGCGGGGGCGGTGTTCGCCGAGATCGGCCCGCGCATGGCCGAGTTGAG
CGGTTCCCGGCTGGCCGCGCAGCAACAGATGGAAGGCCTCCTGGCGCCGCACCGGCCCAAGGAGCCCGCG
TGGTTCCTGGCCACCGTCGGAGTCTCGCCCGACCACCAGGGCAAGGGTCTGGGCAGCGCCGTCGTGCTCC
CCGGAGTGGAGGCGGCCGAGCGCGCCGGGGTGCCCGCCTTCCTGGAGACCTCCGCGCCCCGCAACCTCCC
CTTCTACGAGCGGCTCGGCTTCACCGTCACCGCCGACGTCGAGGTGCCCGAAGGACCGCGCACCTGGTGC
ATGACCCGCAAGCCCGGTGCCGGTTCCGGCGCAACAAACTTCTCTCTGCTGAAACAAGCCGGAGATGTCG
AAGAGAATCCTGGACCGATGTCTAGACTGGACAAGAGCAAAGTCATAAACGGAGCTCTGGAATTACTCAA
TGGTGTCGGTATCGAAGGCCTGACGACAAGGAAACTCGCTCAAAAGCTGGGAGTTGAGCAGCCTACCCTG
TACTGGCACGTGAAGAACAAGCGGGCCCTGCTCGATGCCCTGCCAATCGAGATGCTGGACAGGCATCATA
CCCACTTCTGCCCCCTGGAAGGCGAGTCATGGCAAGACTTTCTGCGGAACAACGCCAAGTCATACCGCTG
TGCTCTCCTCTCACATCGCGACGGGGCTAAAGTGCATCTCGGCACCCGCCCAACAGAGAAACAGTACGAA
ACCCTGGAAAATCAGCTCGCGTTCCTGTGTCAGCAAGGCTTCTCCCTGGAGAACGCACTGTACGCTCTGT
CCGCCGTGGGCCACTTTACACTGGGCTGCGTATTGGAGGAACAGGAGCATCAAGTAGCAAAAGAGGAAAG
AGAGACACCTACCACCGATTCTATGCCCCCACTTCTGAGACAAGCAATTGAGCTGTTCGACCGGCAGGGA
GCCGAACCTGCCTTCCTTTTCGGCCTGGAACTAATCATATGTGGCCTGGAGAAACAGCTAAAGTGCGAAA
GCGGCGGGCCGACCGACGCCCTTGACGATTTTGACTTAGACATGCTCCCAGCCGATGCCCTTGACGACTT
TGACCTTGATATGCTGCCTGCTGACGCTCTTGACGATTTTGACCTTGACATGCTCCCCGGGTAACTCGAG
CGCGTTAAGTCGACAATCAACCTCTGGATTACAAAATTTGTGAAAGATTGACTGGTATTCTTAACTATGT
TGCTCCTTTTACGCTATGTGGATACGCTGCTTTAATGCCTTTGTATCATGCTATTGCTTCCCGTATGGCT
TTCATTTTCTCCTCCTTGTATAAATCCTGGTTGCTGTCTCTTTATGAGGAGTTGTGGCCCGTTGTCAGGC
AACGTGGCGTGGTGTGCACTGTGTTTGCTGACGCAACCCCCACTGGTTGGGGCATTGCCACCACCTGTCA
GCTCCTTTCCGGGACTTTCGCTTTCCCCCTCCCTATTGCCACGGCGGAACTCATCGCCGCCTGCCTTGCC
CGCTGCTGGACAGGGGCTCGGCTGTTGGGCACTGACAATTCCGTGGTGTTGTCGGGGAAATCATCGTCCT
TTCCTTGGCTGCTCGCCTGTGTTGCCACCTGGATTCTGCGCGGGACGTCCTTCTGCTACGTCCCTTCGGC
CCTCAATCCAGCGGACCTTCCTTCCCGCGGCCTGCTGCCGGCTCTGCGGCCTCTTCCGCGTCTTCGCCTT
CGCCCTCAGACGAGTCGGATCTCCCTTTGGGCCGCCTCCCCGCGTCGACTTTAAGACCAATGACTTACAA
GGCAGCTGTAGATCTTAGCCACTTTTTAAAAGAAAAGGGGGGACTGGAAGGGCTAATTCACTCCCAACGA
AGACAAGATCTGCTTTTTGCTTGTACTGGGTCTCTCTGGTTAGACCAGATCTGAGCCTGGGAGCTCTCTG
GCTAACTAGGGAACCCACTGCTTAAGCCTCAATAAAGCTTGCCTTGAGTGCTTCAAGTAGTGTGTGCCCG
TCTGTTGTGTGACTCTGGTAACTAGAGATCCCTCAGACCCTTTTAGTCAGTGTGGAAAATCTCTAGCAGG
GCCCGTTTAAACCCGCTGATCAGCCTCGACTGTGCCTTCTAGTTGCCAGCCATCTGTTGTTTGCCCCTCC
CCCGTGCCTTCCTTGACCCTGGAAGGTGCCACTCCCACTGTCCTTTCCTAATAAAATGAGGAAATTGCAT
CGCATTGTCTGAGTAGGTGTCATTCTATTCTGGGGGGTGGGGTGGGGCAGGACAGCAAGGGGGAGGATTG
GGAAGACAATAGCAGGCATGCTGGGGATGCGGTGGGCTCTATGGCTTCTGAGGCGGAAAGAACCAGCTGG
GGCTCTAGGGGGTATCCCC
[124 nt withheld, positions 8140-8263]
C
[91 nt withheld, positions 8265-8355]
A
[49 nt withheld, positions 8357-8405]
CCTTTGACGTTGGAGTCCACGTTCTTT
[37 nt withheld, positions 8433-8469]
ACCCTATCTCGGTCTATTCTTTTGATTTATAAGGGATTTTGCCGATTTCGGCCTATTGGTTAAAAAATGA
GCTGATTTAACAAAAATTTAACGCGAATTAATTCTGTGGAATGTGTGTCAGTTAGGGTGTGGAAAGTCCC
CAGGCTCCCCAGCAGGCAGAAGTATGCAAAGCATGCATCTCAATTAGTCAGCAACCAGGTGTGGAAAGTC
CCCAGGCTCCCCAGCAGGCAGAAGTATGCAAAGCATGCATCTCAATTAGTCAGCAACCATAGTCCCGCCC
CTAACTCCGCCCATCCCGCCCCTAACTCCGCCCAGTTCCGCCCATTCTCCGCCCCATGGCTGACTAATTT
TTTTTATTTATGCAGAGGCCGAGGCCGCCTCTGCCTCTGAGCTATTCCAGAAGTAGTGAGGAGGCTTTTT
TGGAGGCCTAGGCTTTTGCAAAAAGCTCCCGGGAGCTTGTATATCCATTTTCGGATCTGATCAGCACGTG
TTGACAATTAATCATCGGCATAGTATATCGGCATAGTATAATACGACAAGGTGAGGAACTAAACCATGGC
CAAGTTGACCAGTGCCGTTCCGGTGCTCACCGCGCGCGACGTCGCCGGAGCGGTCGAGTTCTGGACCGAC
CGGCTCGGGTTCTCCCGGGACTTCGTGGAGGACGACTTCGCCGGTGTGGTCCGGGACGACGTGACCCTGT
TCATCAGCGCGGTCCAGGACCAGGTGGTGCCGGACAACACCCTGGCCTGGGTGTGGGTGCGCGGCCTGGA
CGAGCTGTACGCCGAGTGGTCGGAGGTCGTGTCCACGAACTTCCGGGACGCCTCCGGGCCGGCCATGACC
GAGATCGGCGAGCAGCCGTGGGGGCGGGAGTTCGCCCTGCGCGACCCGGCCGGCAACTGCGTGCACTTCG
TGGCCGAGGAGCAGGACTGACACGTGCTACGAGATTTCGATTCCACCGCCGCCTTCTATGAAAGGTTGGG
CTTCGGAATCGTTTTCCGGGACGCCGGCTGGATGATCCTCCAGCGCGGGGATCTCATGCTGGAGTTCTTC
GCCCACCCCAACTTGTTTATTGCAGCTTATAATGGTTACAAATAAAGCAATAGCATCACAAATTTCACAA
ATAAAGCATTTTTTTCACTGCATTCTAGTTGTGGTTTGTCCAAACTCATCAATGTATCTTATCATGTCTG
TATACCGTCGACCTCTAGCTAGAGCTTGGCGTAATCATGGTCATAGCTGTTTCCTGTGTGAAATTGTTAT
CCGCTCACAATTCCACACAACATACGAGCCGGAAGCATAAAGTGTAAAGCCTGGGGTGCCTAATGAGTGA
GCTAACTCACATTAATTGCGTTGCGCTCACTGCCCGCTTTCCAGTCGGGAAACCTGTCGTGCCAGCTGCA
TTAATGAATCGGCCAACGCGCGGGGAGAGGCGGTTTGCGTATTGGGCGCTCTTCCGCTTCCTCGCTCACT
GACTCGCTGCGCTCGGTCGTTCGGCTGCGGCGAGCGGTATCAGCTCACTCAAAGGCGGTAATACGGTTAT
CCACAGAATCAGGGGATAACGCAGGAAAGAACATGTGAGCAAAAGGCCAGCAAAAGGCCAGGAACCGTAA
AAAGGCCGCGTTGCTGGCGTTTTTCCATAGGCTCCGCCCCCCTGACGAGCATCACAAAAATCGACGCTCA
AGTCAGAGGTGGCGAAACCCGACAGGACTATAAAGATACCAGGCGTTTCCCCCTGGAAGCTCCCTCGTGC
GCTCTCCTGTTCCGACCCTGCCGCTTACCGGATACCTGTCCGCCTTTCTCCCTTCGGGAAGCGTGGCGCT
TTCTCATAGCTCACGCTGTAGGTATCTCAGTTCGGTGTAGGTCGTTCGCTCCAAGCTGGGCTGTGTGCAC
GAACCCCCCGTTCAGCCCGACCGCTGCGCCTTATCCGGTAACTATCGTCTTGAGTCCAACCCGGTAAGAC
ACGACTTATCGCCACTGGCAGCAGCCACTGGTAACAGGATTAGCAGAGCGAGGTATGTAGGCGGTGCTAC
AGAGTTCTTGAAGTGGTGGCCTAACTACGGCTACACTAGAAGAACAGTATTTGGTATCTGCGCTCTGCTG
AAGCCAGTTACCTTCGGAAAAAGAGTTGGTAGCTCTTGATCCGGCAAACAAACCACCGCTGGTAGCGGTG
GTTTTTTTGTTTGCAAGCAGCAGATTACGCGCAGAAAAAAAGGATCTCAAGAAGATCCTTTGATCTTTTC
TACGGGGTCTGACGCTCAGTGGAACGAAAACTCACGTTAAGGGATTTTGGTCATGAGATTATCAAAAAGG
ATCTTCACCTAGATCCTTTTAAATTAAAAATGAAGTTTTAAATCAATCTAAAGTATATATGAGTAAACTT
GGTCTGACAGTTACCAATGCTTAATCAGTGAGGCACCTATCTCAGCGATCTGTCTATTTCGTTCATCCAT
AGTTGCCTGACTCCCCGTCGTGTAGATAACTACGATACGGGAGGGCTTACCATCTGGCCCCAGTGCTGCA
ATGATACCGCGAGACCCACGCTCACCGGCTCCAGATTTATCAGCAATAAACCAGCCAGCCGGAAGGGCCG
AGCGCAGAAGTGGTCCTGCAACTTTATCCGCCTCCATCCAGTCTATTAATTGTTGCCGGGAAGCTAGAGT
AAGTAGTTCGCCAGTTAATAGTTTGCGCAACGTTGTTGCCATTGCTACAGGCATCGTGGTGTCACGCTCG
TCGTTTGGTATGGCTTCATTCAGCTCCGGTTCCCAACGATCAAGGCGAGTTACATGATCCCCCATGTTGT
GCAAAAAAGCGGTTAGCTCCTTCGGTCCTCCGATCGTTGTCAGAAGTAAGTTGGCCGCAGTGTTATCACT
CATGGTTATGGCAGCACTGCATAATTCTCTTACTGTCATGCCATCCGTAAGATGCTTTTCTGTGACTGGT
GAGTACTCAACCAAGTCATTCTGAGAATAGTGTATGCGGCGACCGAGTTGCTCTTGCCCGGCGTCAATAC
GGGATAATACCGCGCCACATAGCAGAACTTTAAAAGTGCTCATCATTGGAAAACGTTCTTCGGGGCGAAA
ACTCTCAAGGATCTTACCGCTGTTGAGATCCAGTTCGATGTAACCCACTCGTGCACCCAACTGATCTTCA
GCATCTTTTACTTTCACCAGCGTTTCTGGGTGAGCAAAAACAGGAAGGCAAAATGCCGCAAAAAAGGGAA
TAAGGGCGACACGGAAATGTTGAATACTCATACTCTTCCTTTTTCAATATTATTGAAGCATTTATCAGGG
TTATTGTCTCATGAGCGGATACATATTTGAATGTATTTAGAAAAATAAACAAATAGGGGTTCCGCGCACA
TTTCCCCGAAAAGTGCCACCTGACGTCGACGGATCGGGAGATCTCCCGATCCCCTATGGTGCACTCTCAG
TACAATCTGCTCTGATGCCGCATAGTTAAGCCAGTATCTGCTCCCTGCTTGTGTGTTGGAGGTCGCTGAG
TAGTGCGCGAGCAAAATTTAAGCTACAACAAGGCAAGGCTTGACCGACAATTGCATGAAGAATCTGCTTA
GGGTTAGGCGTTTTGCGCTGCTTCGCGATGTACGGGCCAGATATACGCGTTGACATTGATTATTGACTAG
TTATTAATAGTAATCAATTACGGGGTCATTAGTTCATAGCCCATATATGGAGTTCCGCGTTACATAACTT
ACGGTAAATGGCCCGCCTGGCTGACCGCCCAACGACCCCCGCCCATTGACGTCAATAATGACGTATGTTC
CCATAGTAACGCCAATAGGGACTTTCCATTGACGTCAATGGGTGGAGTATTTACGGTAAACTGCCCACTT
GGCAGTACATCAAGTGTATCATATGCCAAGTACGCCCCCTATTGACGTCAATGACGGTAAATGGCCCGCC
TGGCATTATGCCCAGTACATGACCTTATGGGACTTTCCTACTTGGCAGTACATCTACGTATTAGTCATCG
CTATTACCATGGTGATGCGGTTTTGGCAGTACATCAATGGGCGTGGATAGCGGTTTGACTCACGGGGATT
TCCAAGTCTCCACCCCATTGACGTCAATGGGAGTTTGTTTTGGCACCAAAATCAACGGGACTTTCCAAAA
TGTCGTAACAACTCCGCCCCATTGACGCAAATGGGCGGTAGGCGTGTACGGTGGGAGGTCTATATAAGCA
GCGCGTTTTGCCTGTACTGGGTCTCTCTGGTTAGACCAGATCTGAGCCTGGGAGCTCTCTGGCTAACTAG
GGAACCCACTGCTTAAGCCTCAATAAAGCTTGCCTTGAGTGCTTCAAGTAGTGTGTGCCCGTCTGTTGTG
TGACTCTGGTAACTAGAGATCCCTCAGACCCTTTTAGTCAGTGTGGAAAATCTCTAGCAGTGGCGCCCGA
ACAGGGACTTGAAAGCGAAAGGGAAACCAGAGGAGCTCTCTCGACGCAGGACTCGGCTTGCTGAAGCGCG
CACGGCAAGAGGCGAGGGGCGGCGACTGGTGAGTACGCCAAAAATTTTGACTAGCGGAGGCTAGAAGGAG
AGAGATGGGTGCGAGAGCGTCAGTATTAAGCGGGGGAGAATTAGATCGCGATGGGAAAAAATTCGGTTAA
GGCCAGGGGGAAAGAAAAAATATAAATTAAAACATATAGTATGGGCAAGCAGGGAGCTAGAACGATTCGC
AGTTAATCCTGGCCTGTTAGAAACATCAGAAGGCTGTAGACAAATACTGGGACAGCTACAACCATCCCTT
CAGACAGGATCAGAAGAACTTAGATCATTATATAATACAGTAGCAACCCTCTATTGTGTGCATCAAAGGA
TAGAGATAAAAGACACCAAGGAAGCTTTAGACAAGATAGAGGAAGAGCAAAACAAAAGTAAGACCACCGC
ACAGCAAGCGGCCGCTGATCTTCAGACCTGGAGGAGGAGATATGAGGGACAATTGGAGAAGTGAATTATA
TAAATATAAAGTAGTAAAAATTGAACCATTAGGAGTAGCACCCACCAAGGCAAAGAGAAGAGTGGTGCAG
AGAGAAAAAAGAGCAGTGGGAATAGGAGCTTTGTTCCTTGGGTTCTTGGGAGCAGCAGGAAGCACTATGG
GCGCAGCGTCAATGACGCTGACGGTACAGGCCAGACAATTATTGTCTGGTATAGTGCAGCAGCAGAACAA
TTTGCTGAGGGCTATTGAGGCGCAACAGCATCTGTTGCAACTCACAGTCTGGGGCATCAAGCAGCTCCAG
GCAAGAATCCTGGCTGTGGAAAGATACCTAAAGGATCAACAGCTCCTGGGGATTTGGGGTTGCTCTGGAA
AACTCATTTGCACCACTGCTGTGCCTTGGAATGCTAGTTGGAGTAATAAATCTCTGGAACAGATTTGGAA
TCACACGACCTGGATGGAGTGGGACAGAGAAATTAACAATTACACAAGCTTAATACACTCCTTAATTGAA
GAATCGCAAAACCAGCAAGAAAAGAATGAACAAGAATTATTGGAATTAGATAAATGGGCAAGTTTGTGGA
ATTGGTTTAACATAACAAATTGGCTGTGGTATATAAAATTATTCATAATGATAGTAGGAGGCTTGGTAGG
TTTAAGAATAGTTTTTGCTGTACTTTCTATAGTGAATAGAGTTAGGCAGGGATATTCACCATTATCGTTT
CAGACCCACCTCCCAACCCCGAGGGGACCCGACAGGCCCGAAGGAATAGAAGAAGAAGGTGGAGAGAGAG
ACAGAGACAGATCCATTCGATTAGTGAACGGATCGGCACTGCGTGCGCCAATTCTGCAGACAAATGGCAG
TATTCATCCACAATTTTAAAAGAAAAGGGGGGATTGGGGGGTACAGTGCAGGGGAAAGAATAGTAGACAT
AATAGCAACAGACATACAAACTAAAGAATTACAAAAACAAATTACAAAAATTCAAAATTTTCGGGTTTAT
TACAGGGACAGCAGAGATCCAGTTTGGTTAATTAAGGTACCGAGGGCCTATTTCCCATGATTCCTTCATA
TTTGCATATACGATACAAGGCTGTTAGAGAGATAATTAGAATTAATTTGACTGTAAACACAAAGATATTA
GTACAAAATACGTGACGTAGAAAGTAATAATTTCTTGGGTAGTTTGCAGTTTTAAAATTATGTTTTAAAA
TGGACTATCATATGCTTACCGTAACTTGAAAGTATTTCGATTTCTTGGCTTTATATATCTTGTGGAAAGG
ACGAAACACCGGAGACGGTTGTAAATGAGCACACAAAATACACATGCTAAAATATTATATTCTATGACCT
TTATAAAATCAACCAAAATCTTCTTTTTAATAACTTTAGTATCAATAATTAGAATTTTTATGTTCCTTTT
TGCAAACTTTTAATAAAAATGAGCAAAATAAAAAAACGCTAGTTTTAGTAACTCGCGTTGTTTTCTTCAC
CTTTAATAATAGCTACTCCACCACTTGTTCCTAAGCGGTCAGCTCCTGCTTCAATCATTTTTTGAGCATC
TTCAAATGTTCTAACTCCACCAGCTGCTTTAACTAAAGCATTGTCTTTAACAACTGACTTCATTAGTTTA
ACATCTTCAAATGTTGCACCTGATTTTGAAAATCCTGTTGATGTTTTAACAAATTCTAATCCAGCTTCAA
CAGCTATTTCACAAGCTTTCATGATTTCTTCTTTTGTTAATAAACAATTTTCCATAATACATTTAACAAC
ATGTGATCCAGCTGCTTTTTTTACAGCTTTCATGTCTTCTAAAACTAATTCATAATTTTTGTCTTTTAAT
GCACCAATATTTAATACCATATCAATTTCTGTTGCACCATCTTTAATTGCTTCAGAAACTTCGAATGCTT
TTGTAGCTGTTGTGCATGCACCTAGAGGAAAACCTACAACATTTGTTATTCCTACATTTGTGCCTTTTAA
TAATTCTTTACAATAGCTTGTTCAATATGAATTAACACAAACTGTTGCAAAATCAAATTCAATTGCTTCA
TCACATAATTGTTTAATTTCAGCTTTCGTAGCATCTTGTTTTAATAATGTGTGATCTATATATTTGTTTA
GTTTCATTTTTTCTCCTATATATTCATTTTTAATTTTAATTCTTTAATAATTTCGTCTACTTTAACTTTA
GCGTTTTGAACAGATTCACCAACACCTATAAAATAAATTTTTAGTTTAGGTTCAGTTCCACTTGGGCGAA
CAGCAAATCATGACTTATCTTCTAAATAAAATTTTAGTAAGTCTTGTCCTGGCATATTATACATTCCATC
GATGTAGTCTTCAACATTAACAACTTTAAGTCCAGCAATTTGAGTTAAGGGTGTTGCTCTCAATGATTTC
ATTAATGGTTCAATTTTTAATTTCTTTTCTTCTGGTTTAAAATTCAAGTTTAAAGTGAAAGTGTAATATG
CACCCATTTCTTTAAATAAATCTTCTAAATAGTCTACTAATGTTTTATTTTGTTTTTTATAAAATCAAGC
AGCCTCTGCTATTAATATAGAAGCTTGTATTCCATCTTTATCTCTAGCTGAGTCATCAATTACATATCCA
TAACTTTCTTCATAAGCAAAAACAAAATTTAATCCGTTATCTTCTTCTTTAGCAATTTCTCTACCCATTC
ATTTAAATCCAGTTAAAGTTTTTACAATATTAACTCCATATTTTTCATGAGCGATTCTATCACCCAAATC
ACTTGTTACAAAACTTGAATATAGAGCCGGATTTTTTGGAATGCTATTTAAGCGTTTTAGATTTGATAAT
TTTCAATCAATTAAAATTGGTCCTGTTTGATTTCCATCTAATCTTACAAAATGACCATCATGTTTTATTG
CCATTCCAAATCTGTCAGCATCTGGGTCATTCATAATAATAATATCTGCATCATGTTTAATACCATATTC
AAGCGGTATTTTTCATGCAGGATCAAATTCTGGATTTGGATTTACAACATTTTTAAATGTTTCATCTTCA
AATGCATGCTCTTCAACCTCAATAACGTTATATCCTGATTCACGTAATATTTTTGGGGTAAATTTAGTTC
CTGTTCCATTAACTGCGCTAAAAATAATTTTTAAATCTTTTTTAGCTTCTTGCTCTTTTTTGTACGTCTC
TGTTTTAGAGCTAGAAATAGCAAGTTAAAATAAGGCTAGTCCGTTATCAACTTGAAAAAGTGGCACCGAG
TCGGTGCTTTTTTGAATTCACTTTGGCCGCGAATCGATATGTCGAGTTTACTCCCTATCAGTGATAGAGA
ACGT
